Addgene plasmid #89536: ReNL_pRSETb
Purpose: Red color variant of bright luminescent protein for bacterial expression
Depositing lab: Takeharu Nagai. Depositing organization: The University of Osaka. Publication: Five colour variants of bright luminescent protein for real-time multicolour bioimaging. Suzuki K, Kimura T, Shinoda H, Bai G, Daniels MJ, Arai Y, Nakano M, Nagai T. Nat Commun. 2016 Dec 14;7:13718. doi: 10.1038/ncomms13718. PubMed 27966527.
Backbone
  Vector backbone: pRSETb
  Backbone manufacturer: Invitrogen
  Backbone size w/o insert (bp): 2900
  Vector type: Bacterial Expression
Growth in bacteria
  Bacterial resistance: Ampicillin, 100 μg/mL
  Growth temperature: 37°C
  Growth strain: DH5alpha
  Copy number: High Copy
Gene/Insert
  Gene/Insert name: ReNL
  Species: Synthetic
  Insert size (bp): 1908
  GenBank ID: LC128718
  Promoter: T7
  Tag / fusion protein: His X 6 (N terminal on backbone)
  Cloning method: Restriction Enzyme; 5′ cloning site BamHI (not destroyed); 3′ cloning site EcoRI (not destroyed)
  Sequencing primers: 5′ T7; 3′ T7 terminal
Terms and licenses: Academic/Nonprofit Terms; Industry Terms: Not Available to Industry
Depositor comments: Derived from NanoLuc luciferase
How to cite: ReNL_pRSETb was a gift from Takeharu Nagai (Addgene plasmid # 89536 ; http://n2t.net/addgene:89536 ; RRID:Addgene_89536)
