[The description below was written by a language model from this plasmid's Addgene catalogue record and pLannotate feature annotations shown in this document.]
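Description:
ReNL_pRSETb is a bacterial expression plasmid built on the Invitrogen pRSETb backbone, carrying the red member of a five-colour series of bright luminescent proteins. It is a high-copy plasmid, about 4.8 kb in the sequenced record, that replicates in E. coli from a ColE1/pUC-type origin and is selected with ampicillin through the β-lactamase (AmpR) gene and its own promoter. An f1 phage origin is also present, a standard backbone element that allows single-stranded DNA production.

The synthetic ReNL insert, about 1.9 kb, was cloned between BamHI and EcoRI sites, both of which were retained. The feature table shows it as a fusion of the tandem-dimer fluorescent protein tdTomato followed directly by NanoLuc luciferase, in line with the depositor's note that the protein is derived from NanoLuc. In this type of design the luciferase serves as a luminescent energy donor and the attached fluorescent protein as the acceptor, shifting the emitted light toward red.

Transcription is driven by the T7 promoter, so expression requires a host that supplies T7 RNA polymerase, and it ends at the T7 terminator. Translation starts from the phage T7 gene 10 ribosome binding site. The backbone adds an N-terminal leader made up of a 6xHis tag, the T7 gene 10 leader peptide and the Xpress epitope with its enterokinase cleavage site, which allows affinity purification, detection and tag removal. The short lacI, lacZα, SET1 and capTEV fragments in the annotation look like backbone remnants or partial matches rather than functional parts. The plasmid is intended for producing recombinant ReNL protein in bacteria for multicolour bioluminescence imaging work.
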