Features (pLannotate 1.2.2; 15 found; start..end, strand, type, name):
    125..713     +  rep_origin     ori: high-copy-number ColE1/pMB1/pBR322/pUC origin of replication
    896..949     +  CDS            lacI (fragment): lac repressor; lacI; The lac repressor binds to the lac operator to inhibit transcription in E. coli. This inhibition can be relieved by adding lactose or isopropyl-β-D-thiogalactopyranoside (IPTG).
    969..987     +  promoter       T7 promoter: promoter for bacteriophage T7 RNA polymerase
   1019..1041    +  RBS            RBS: efficient ribosome binding site from bacteriophage T7 gene 10 (Olins and Rangwala, 1989)
   1061..1081    +  CDS            capTEV™ (fragment): composite tag for in vivo biotinylation, TEV protease cleavage, and 6xHis tagging
   1082..1114    +  CDS            T7 tag (gene 10 leader): leader peptide from bacteriophage T7 gene 10 promotes efficient translation in E. coli
   1118..1141    +  CDS            Xpress™ tag: Xpress™ epitope tag, including an enterokinase recognition and cleavage site
   1148..2548    +  CDS            tdTomato: tdTomato is a basic (constitutively fluorescent) orange fluorescent protein published in 2004, derived from Discosoma sp.. It is reported to be a somewhat slowly-maturing tandem dimer with low acid sensitivity.
   2555..3055    +  CDS            Nluc: NanoLuc® luciferase human codon-optimized
   3075..3124    +  CDS            SET1 (fragment): solubility-enhancement tag derived from T7 phage gene 10B
   3132..3179    +  terminator     T7 terminator: transcription terminator for bacteriophage T7 RNA polymerase
   3205..3271    +  CDS            lacZα (fragment): LacZα fragment of β-galactosidase; lacZ fragment
   3276..3704    +  rep_origin     f1 ori (sequence partly withheld): f1 bacteriophage origin of replication; arrow indicates direction of (+) strand synthesis
   3757..3861    +  promoter       AmpR promoter: bla
   3862..4722    +  CDS            AmpR: β-lactamase; bla; confers resistance to ampicillin, carbenicillin, and related antibiotics
>Addgene plasmid #89536 | ReNL_pRSETb | addgene full sequence | sequence record 177964 | Addgene NGS Result
TTCATTTTTAATTTAAAAGGATCTAGGTGAAGATCCTTTTTGATAATCTCATGACCAAAATCCCTTAACG
TGAGTTTTCGTTCCACTGAGCGTCAGACCCCGTAGAAAAGATCAAAGGATCTTCTTGAGATCCTTTTTTT
CTGCGCGTAATCTGCTGCTTGCAAACAAAAAAACCACCGCTACCAGCGGTGGTTTGTTTGCCGGATCAAG
AGCTACCAACTCTTTTTCCGAAGGTAACTGGCTTCAGCAGAGCGCAGATACCAAATACTGTTCTTCTAGT
GTAGCCGTAGTTAGGCCACCACTTCAAGAACTCTGTAGCACCGCCTACATACCTCGCTCTGCTAATCCTG
TTACCAGTGGCTGCTGCCAGTGGCGATAAGTCGTGTCTTACCGGGTTGGACTCAAGACGATAGTTACCGG
ATAAGGCGCAGCGGTCGGGCTGAACGGGGGGTTCGTGCACACAGCCCAGCTTGGAGCGAACGACCTACAC
CGAACTGAGATACCTACAGCGTGAGCTATGAGAAAGCGCCACGCTTCCCGAAGGGAGAAAGGCGGACAGG
TATCCGGTAAGCGGCAGGGTCGGAACAGGAGAGCGCACGAGGGAGCTTCCAGGGGGAAACGCCTGGTATC
TTTATAGTCCTGTCGGGTTTCGCCACCTCTGACTTGAGCGTCGATTTTTGTGATGCTCGTCAGGGGGGCG
GAGCCTATGGAAAAACGCCAGCAACGCGGCCTTTTTACGGTTCCTGGCCTTTTGCTGGCCTTTTGCTCAC
ATGTTCTTTCCTGCGTTATCCCCTGATTCTGTGGATAACCGTATTACCGCCTTTGAGTGAGCTGATACCG
CTCGCCGCAGCCGAACGACCGAGCGCAGCGAGTCAGTGAGCGAGGAAGCGGAAGAGCGCCCAATACGCAA
ACCGCCTCTCCCCGCGCGTTGGCCGATTCATTAATGCAGGATCTCGATCCCGCGAAATTAATACGACTCA
CTATAGGGAGACCACAACGGTTTCCCTCTAGAAATAATTTTGTTTAACTTTAAGAAGGAGATATACATAT
GCGGGGTTCTCATCATCATCATCATCATGGTATGGCTAGCATGACTGGTGGACAGCAAATGGGTCGGGAT
CTGTACGACGATGACGATAAGGATCCGATGGTGAGCAAGGGCGAGGAGGTCATCAAAGAGTTCATGCGCT
TCAAGGTGCGCATGGAGGGCTCCATGAACGGCCACGAGTTCGAGATCGAGGGCGAGGGCGAGGGCCGCCC
CTACGAGGGCACCCAGACCGCCAAGCTGAAGGTGACCAAGGGCGGCCCCCTGCCCTTCGCCTGGGACATC
CTGTCCCCCCAGTTCATGTACGGCTCCAAGGCGTACGTGAAGCACCCCGCCGACATCCCCGATTACAAGA
AGCTGTCCTTCCCCGAGGGCTTCAAGTGGGAGCGCGTGATGAACTTCGAGGACGGCGGTCTGGTGACCGT
GACCCAGGACTCCTCCCTGCAGGACGGCACGCTGATCTACAAGGTGAAGATGCGCGGCACCAACTTCCCC
CCCGACGGCCCCGTAATGCAGAAGAAGACCATGGGCTGGGAGGCCTCCACCGAGCGCCTGTACCCCCGCG
ACGGCGTGCTGAAGGGCGAGATCCACCAGGCCCTGAAGCTGAAGGACGGCGGCCACTACCTGGTGGAGTT
CAAGACCATCTACATGGCCAAGAAGCCCGTGCAACTGCCCGGCTACTACTACGTGGACACCAAGCTGGAC
ATCACCTCCCACAACGAGGACTACACCATCGTGGAACAGTACGAGCGCTCCGAGGGCCGCCACCACCTGT
TCCTGGGGCATGGCACCGGCAGCACCGGCAGCGGCAGCTCCGGCACCGCCTCCTCCGAGGACAACAACAT
GGCCGTCATCAAAGAGTTCATGCGCTTCAAGGTGCGCATGGAGGGCTCCATGAACGGCCACGAGTTCGAG
ATCGAGGGCGAGGGCGAGGGCCGCCCCTACGAGGGCACCCAGACCGCCAAGCTGAAGGTGACCAAGGGCG
GCCCCCTGCCCTTCGCCTGGGACATCCTGTCCCCCCAGTTCATGTACGGCTCCAAGGCGTACGTGAAGCA
CCCCGCCGACATCCCCGATTACAAGAAGCTGTCCTTCCCCGAGGGCTTCAAGTGGGAGCGCGTGATGAAC
TTCGAGGACGGCGGTCTGGTGACCGTGACCCAGGACTCCTCCCTGCAGGACGGCACGCTGATCTACAAGG
TGAAGATGCGCGGCACCAACTTCCCCCCCGACGGCCCCGTAATGCAGAAGAAGACCATGGGCTGGGAGGC
CTCCACCGAGCGCCTGTACCCCCGCGACGGCGTGCTGAAGGGCGAGATCCACCAGGCCCTGAAGCTGAAG
GACGGCGGCCACTACCTGGTGGAGTTCAAGACCATCTACATGGCCAAGAAGCCCGTGCAACTGCCCGGCT
ACTACTACGTGGACACCAAGCTGGACATCACCTCCCACAACGAGGACTACACCATCGTGGAACAGTACGA
GCGCTCCGAGGGCCGCCACCACCTGTTCCGGCTGGAAGATTTCGTTGGGGACTGGCGACAGACAGCCGGC
TACAACCTGGACCAAGTCCTTGAACAGGGAGGTGTGTCCAGTTTGTTTCAGAATCTCGGGGTGTCCGTAA
CTCCGATCCAAAGGATTGTCCTGAGCGGTGAAAATGGGCTGAAGATCGACATCCATGTCATCATCCCGTA
TGAAGGTCTGAGCGGCGACCAAATGGGCCAGATCGAAAAAATTTTTAAGGTGGTGTACCCTGTGGATGAT
CATCACTTTAAGGTGATCCTGCACTATGGCACACTGGTAATCGACGGGGTTACGCCGAACATGATCGACT
ATTTCGGACGGCCGTATGAAGGCATCGCCGTGTTCGACGGCAAAAAGATCACTGTAACAGGGACCCTGTG
GAACGGCAACAAAATTATCGACGAGCGCCTGATCAACCCCGACGGCTCCCTGCTGTTCCGAGTAACCATC
AACGGAGTGACCGGCTGGCGGCTGTGCGAACGCATTCTGGCGTAAGAATTCGAAGCTTGATCCGGCTGCT
AACAAAGCCCGAAAGGAAGCTGAGTTGGCTGCTGCCACCGCTGAGCAATAACTAGCATAACCCCTTGGGG
CCTCTAAACGGGTCTTGAGGGGTTTTTTGCTGAAAGGAGGAACTATATCCGGATCTGGCGTAATAGCGAA
GAGGCCCGCACCGATCGCCCTTCCCAACAGTTGCGCAGCCTGAATGGCGAATGGG
[124 nt withheld, positions 3276-3399]
C
[91 nt withheld, positions 3401-3491]
A
[49 nt withheld, positions 3493-3541]
CCTTTGACGTTGGAGTCCACGTTCTTT
[37 nt withheld, positions 3569-3605]
ACCCTATCTCGGTCTATTCTTTTGATTTATAAGGGATTTTGCCGATTTCGGCCTATTGGTTAAAAAATGA
GCTGATTTAACAAAAATTTAACGCGAATTTTAACAAAATATTAACGCTTACAATTTAGGTGGCACTTTTC
GGGGAAATGTGCGCGGAACCCCTATTTGTTTATTTTTCTAAATACATTCAAATATGTATCCGCTCATGAG
ACAATAACCCTGATAAATGCTTCAATAATATTGAAAAAGGAAGAGTATGAGTATTCAACATTTCCGTGTC
GCCCTTATTCCCTTTTTTGCGGCATTTTGCCTTCCTGTTTTTGCTCACCCAGAAACGCTGGTGAAAGTAA
AAGATGCTGAAGATCAGTTGGGTGCACGAGTGGGTTACATCGAACTGGATCTCAACAGCGGTAAGATCCT
TGAGAGTTTTCGCCCCGAAGAACGTTTTCCAATGATGAGCACTTTTAAAGTTCTGCTATGTGGCGCGGTA
TTATCCCGTATTGACGCCGGGCAAGAGCAACTCGGTCGCCGCATACACTATTCTCAGAATGACTTGGTTG
AGTACTCACCAGTCACAGAAAAGCATCTTACGGATGGCATGACAGTAAGAGAATTATGCAGTGCTGCCAT
AACCATGAGTGATAACACTGCGGCCAACTTACTTCTGACAACGATCGGAGGACCGAAGGAGCTAACCGCT
TTTTTGCACAACATGGGGGATCATGTAACTCGCCTTGATCGTTGGGAACCGGAGCTGAATGAAGCCATAC
CAAACGACGAGCGTGACACCACGATGCCTGTAGCAATGGCAACAACGTTGCGCAAACTATTAACTGGCGA
ACTACTTACTCTAGCTTCCCGGCAACAATTAATAGACTGGATGGAGGCGGATAAAGTTGCAGGACCACTT
CTGCGCTCGGCCCTTCCGGCTGGCTGGTTTATTGCTGATAAATCTGGAGCCGGTGAGCGTGGGTCTCGCG
GTATCATTGCAGCACTGGGGCCAGATGGTAAGCCCTCCCGTATCGTAGTTATCTACACGACGGGGAGTCA
GGCAACTATGGATGAACGAAATAGACAGATCGCTGAGATAGGTGCCTCACTGATTAAGCATTGGTAACTG
TCAGACCAAGTTTACTCATATATACTTTAGATTGATTTAAAAC
