>Addgene plasmid #89536 | ReNL_pRSETb | depositor partial sequence | sequence record 173479 | ReNL moiety
ATGGTGAGCAAGGGCGAGGAGGTCATCAAAGAGTTCATGCGCTTCAAGGTGCGCATGGAGGGCTCCATGA
ACGGCCACGAGTTCGAGATCGAGGGCGAGGGCGAGGGCCGCCCCTACGAGGGCACCCAGACCGCCAAGCT
GAAGGTGACCAAGGGCGGCCCCCTGCCCTTCGCCTGGGACATCCTGTCCCCCCAGTTCATGTACGGCTCC
AAGGCGTACGTGAAGCACCCCGCCGACATCCCCGATTACAAGAAGCTGTCCTTCCCCGAGGGCTTCAAGT
GGGAGCGCGTGATGAACTTCGAGGACGGCGGTCTGGTGACCGTGACCCAGGACTCCTCCCTGCAGGACGG
CACGCTGATCTACAAGGTGAAGATGCGCGGCACCAACTTCCCCCCCGACGGCCCCGTAATGCAGAAGAAG
ACCATGGGCTGGGAGGCCTCCACCGAGCGCCTGTACCCCCGCGACGGCGTGCTGAAGGGCGAGATCCACC
AGGCCCTGAAGCTGAAGGACGGCGGCCACTACCTGGTGGAGTTCAAGACCATCTACATGGCCAAGAAGCC
CGTGCAACTGCCCGGCTACTACTACGTGGACACCAAGCTGGACATCACCTCCCACAACGAGGACTACACC
ATCGTGGAACAGTACGAGCGCTCCGAGGGCCGCCACCACCTGTTCCTGGGGCATGGCACCGGCAGCACCG
GCAGCGGCAGCTCCGGCACCGCCTCCTCCGAGGACAACAACATGGCCGTCATCAAAGAGTTCATGCGCTT
CAAGGTGCGCATGGAGGGCTCCATGAACGGCCACGAGTTCGAGATCGAGGGCGAGGGCGAGGGCCGCCCC
TACGAGGGCACCCAGACCGCCAAGCTGAAGGTGACCAAGGGCGGCCCCCTGCCCTTCGCCTGGGACATCC
TGTCCCCCCAGTTCATGTACGGCTCCAAGGCGTACGTGAAGCACCCCGCCGACATCCCCGATTACAAGAA
GCTGTCCTTCCCCGAGGGCTTCAAGTGGGAGCGCGTGATGAACTTCGAGGACGGCGGTCTGGTGACCGTG
ACCCAGGACTCCTCCCTGCAGGACGGCACGCTGATCTACAAGGTGAAGATGCGCGGCACCAACTTCCCCC
CCGACGGCCCCGTAATGCAGAAGAAGACCATGGGCTGGGAGGCCTCCACCGAGCGCCTGTACCCCCGCGA
CGGCGTGCTGAAGGGCGAGATCCACCAGGCCCTGAAGCTGAAGGACGGCGGCCACTACCTGGTGGAGTTC
AAGACCATCTACATGGCCAAGAAGCCCGTGCAACTGCCCGGCTACTACTACGTGGACACCAAGCTGGACA
TCACCTCCCACAACGAGGACTACACCATCGTGGAACAGTACGAGCGCTCCGAGGGCCGCCACCACCTGTT
CCGGCTGGAAGATTTCGTTGGGGACTGGCGACAGACAGCCGGCTACAACCTGGACCAAGTCCTTGAACAG
GGAGGTGTGTCCAGTTTGTTTCAGAATCTCGGGGTGTCCGTAACTCCGATCCAAAGGATTGTCCTGAGCG
GTGAAAATGGGCTGAAGATCGACATCCATGTCATCATCCCGTATGAAGGTCTGAGCGGCGACCAAATGGG
CCAGATCGAAAAAATTTTTAAGGTGGTGTACCCTGTGGATGATCATCACTTTAAGGTGATCCTGCACTAT
GGCACACTGGTAATCGACGGGGTTACGCCGAACATGATCGACTATTTCGGACGGCCGTATGAAGGCATCG
CCGTGTTCGACGGCAAAAAGATCACTGTAACAGGGACCCTGTGGAACGGCAACAAAATTATCGACGAGCG
CCTGATCAACCCCGACGGCTCCCTGCTGTTCCGAGTAACCATCAACGGAGTGACCGGCTGGCGGCTGTGC
GAACGCATTCTGGCGTAA
